Addgene plasmid #77746: PRKAG1 gRNA (BRDN0001149526)
Purpose: 3rd generation lentiviral gRNA plasmid targeting human PRKAG1
Depositing lab: John Doench & David Root. Depositing organization: Broad Institute. Publication: Optimized sgRNA design to maximize activity and minimize off-target effects of CRISPR-Cas9. Doench JG, Fusi N, Sullender M, Hegde M, Vaimberg EW, Donovan KF, Smith I, Tothova Z, Wilen C, Orchard R, Virgin HW, Listgarten J, Root DE. Nat Biotechnol. 2016 Jan 18. doi: 10.1038/nbt.3437. PubMed 26780180.
Backbone
  Vector backbone: lentiGuide-Puro
  Backbone manufacturer: Zhang Lab (Addgene plasmid # 52963)
  Vector type: Mammalian Expression, Lentiviral, CRISPR
  Selectable markers: Puromycin
Growth in bacteria
  Bacterial resistance: Ampicillin, 100 μg/mL
  Growth temperature: 37°C
  Growth strain: DH5alpha
  Copy number: High Copy
Gene/Insert
  Gene/Insert name: PRKAG1 (alt names: PRKAG1; NM_001206709.1)
  gRNA/shRNA sequence: TTTGATACGTCCCTGCAGGT
  Species: H. sapiens (human)
  Entrez Gene: PRKAG1 (a.k.a. AMPKG)
  Promoter: hU6
  Cloning method: Unknown
  Sequencing primers: 5′ U6-F; 3′ pS2-R
Terms and licenses: Academic/Nonprofit Terms; Industry Terms: Not Available to Industry
Depositor comments: The gRNA was designed to target the following Genbank reference sequence(s): NM_001206709.1,NM_001206710.1,NM_002733.4. Note that this plasmid does NOT contain Cas9. It should be used in conjunction with lentiCas9-Blast (Addgene #52962) or otherwise with cell lines already expressing Cas9. Browse the full kinome gRNA library at http://www.addgene.org/pooled-library/broadgpp-human-kinome/ or visit http://www.broadinstitute.org/rnai/public/ for detailed protocols and information.
How to cite: PRKAG1 gRNA (BRDN0001149526) was a gift from John Doench & David Root (Addgene plasmid # 77746 ; http://n2t.net/addgene:77746 ; RRID:Addgene_77746)
