[The description below was written by a language model from this plasmid's Addgene catalogue record and pLannotate feature annotations shown in this document.]
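Description:
PRKAG1 gRNA (BRDN0001149526) is a third-generation lentiviral CRISPR guide plasmid built on the lentiGuide-Puro backbone and designed to target human PRKAG1 (also known as AMPKG). It is propagated in E. coli as a high-copy plasmid through a ColE1/pUC-type origin and selected with ampicillin via the β-lactamase gene. An f1 origin, an SV40 origin and remnants of lac-region cloning sequences are also annotated in the backbone.

The lentiviral transfer cassette begins with an RSV promoter fused to a truncated HIV-1 5' LTR, which makes genomic RNA production Tat-independent, as is characteristic of third-generation systems. This is followed by the Ψ packaging signal with a gag fragment and by the Rev response element for Rev-dependent nuclear export. Downstream, a human U6 RNA polymerase III promoter drives the PRKAG1-specific spacer joined to the Streptococcus pyogenes Cas9 guide RNA scaffold. A central polypurine tract follows, and then an EF-1α promoter with its intron A expresses puromycin N-acetyltransferase for selection of transduced mammalian cells. A WPRE enhances transcript expression, and the self-inactivating ΔU3 3' LTR disables LTR promoter activity after integration. An SV40 polyadenylation signal lies beyond the LTR.

The plasmid does not encode Cas9, so it must be paired with a separate Cas9 lentivector or used in cells that already express Cas9. According to the depositor, the guide was designed against three PRKAG1 RefSeq transcript variants and belongs to a human kinome gRNA collection. It is used for Cas9-mediated targeting of PRKAG1 in human cells.
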