Features (pLannotate 1.2.2; 29 found; start..end, strand, type, name):
     14..80      +  CDS            small t antigen (fragment): SV40 (simian virus 40) small t antigen
    106..317     +  promoter       EF-1α core promoter: core promoter for human elongation factor EF-1α
    318..1256    +  intron         EF-1α intron A: intron upstream of the start codon of human EF-1α
   1278..1877    +  CDS            PuroR (fragment): puromycin N-acetyltransferase; pac from Streptomyces; confers resistance to puromycin
   1893..2481    +  misc_feature   WPRE: woodchuck hepatitis virus posttranscriptional regulatory element
   2532..2551    +  misc_feature   cPPT/CTS (fragment): central polypurine tract and central termination sequence of HIV-1
   2553..2786    +  LTR            3' LTR (ΔU3): self-inactivating 3' long terminal repeat (LTR) from HIV-1
   2864..2985    +  polyA_signal   SV40 poly(A) signal: SV40 polyadenylation signal
   3025..3160    +  rep_origin     SV40 ori: SV40 origin of replication
   3181..3199    -  promoter       T7 promoter: promoter for bacteriophage T7 RNA polymerase
   3207..3362    +  CDS            lacZα (fragment): LacZα fragment of β-galactosidase; lacZ fragment
   3367..3795    +  rep_origin     f1 ori (sequence partly withheld): f1 bacteriophage origin of replication; arrow indicates direction of (+) strand synthesis
   3848..3952    +  promoter       AmpR promoter: bla
   3953..4813    +  CDS            AmpR: β-lactamase; bla; confers resistance to ampicillin, carbenicillin, and related antibiotics
   4984..5572    +  rep_origin     ori: high-copy-number ColE1/pMB1/pBR322/pUC origin of replication
   5755..5847    +  CDS            lacI (fragment): lac repressor; lacI; The lac repressor binds to the lac operator to inhibit transcription in E. coli. This inhibition can be relieved by adding lactose or isopropyl-β-D-thiogalactopyranoside (IPTG).
   5860..5881    +  protein_bind   CAP binding site: CAP binding activates transcription in the presence of cAMP. E. coli catabolite activator protein
   5896..5926    +  promoter       lac promoter: promoter for the E. coli lac operon
   5934..5950    +  protein_bind   lac operator: The lac repressor binds to the lac operator to inhibit transcription in E. coli. This inhibition can be relieved by adding lactose or isopropyl-β-D-thiogalactopyranoside (IPTG). lac repressor encoded by lacI
   5995..6013    +  promoter       T3 promoter: promoter for bacteriophage T3 RNA polymerase
   6041..6267    +  promoter       RSV promoter: Rous sarcoma virus enhancer/promoter
   6268..6448    +  LTR            5' LTR (truncated): truncated 5' long terminal repeat (LTR) from HIV-1
   6495..6620    +  misc_feature   HIV-1 Ψ: packaging signal of human immunodeficiency virus type 1
   6604..6967    +  CDS            HIV-1 gag (fragment): gag protein from human immunodeficiency virus 1; gag
   7113..7346    +  misc_feature   RRE: The Rev response element (RRE) of HIV-1 allows for Rev-dependent mRNA export from the nucleus to the cytoplasm.
   7723..7749    +  CDS            Rev (fragment): human immunodeficiency virus 1 (HIV-1) Rev protein; rev; enhances nuclear export of unspliced and incompletely spliced viral mRNAs
   7753..7993    +  promoter       U6 promoter: RNA polymerase III promoter for human U6 snRNA
   8023..8098    +  misc_RNA       gRNA scaffold: guide RNA scaffold for the Streptococcus pyogenes CRISPR/Cas9 system
   8154..8271    +  misc_feature   cPPT/CTS: central polypurine tract and central termination sequence of HIV-1
>Addgene plasmid #77746 | PRKAG1 gRNA (BRDN0001149526) | addgene full sequence | sequence record 188346 | Addgene Assembled Sequence
CCCGGGTGCAAAGATGGATAAAGTTTTAAACAGAGAGGAATCTTTGCAGCTAATGGACCTTCTAGGTCTT
GAAAGGAGTGGGAATTGGCTCCGGTGCCCGTCAGTGGGCAGAGCGCACATCGCCCACAGTCCCCGAGAAG
TTGGGGGGAGGGGTCGGCAATTGATCCGGTGCCTAGAGAAGGTGGCGCGGGGTAAACTGGGAAAGTGATG
TCGTGTACTGGCTCCGCCTTTTTCCCGAGGGTGGGGGAGAACCGTATATAAGTGCAGTAGTCGCCGTGAA
CGTTCTTTTTCGCAACGGGTTTGCCGCCAGAACACAGGTAAGTGCCGTGTGTGGTTCCCGCGGGCCTGGC
CTCTTTACGGGTTATGGCCCTTGCGTGCCTTGAATTACTTCCACCTGGCTGCAGTACGTGATTCTTGATC
CCGAGCTTCGGGTTGGAAGTGGGTGGGAGAGTTCGAGGCCTTGCGCTTAAGGAGCCCCTTCGCCTCGTGC
TTGAGTTGAGGCCTGGCCTGGGCGCTGGGGCCGCCGCGTGCGAATCTGGTGGCACCTTCGCGCCTGTCTC
GCTGCTTTCGATAAGTCTCTAGCCATTTAAAATTTTTGATGACCTGCTGCGACGCTTTTTTTCTGGCAAG
ATAGTCTTGTAAATGCGGGCCAAGATCTGCACACTGGTATTTCGGTTTTTGGGGCCGCGGGCGGCGACGG
GGCCCGTGCGTCCCAGCGCACATGTTCGGCGAGGCGGGGCCTGCGAGCGCGGCCACCGAGAATCGGACGG
GGGTAGTCTCAAGCTGGCCGGCCTGCTCTGGTGCCTGGCCTCGCGCCGCCGTGTATCGCCCCGCCCTGGG
CGGCAAGGCTGGCCCGGTCGGCACCAGTTGCGTGAGCGGAAAGATGGCCGCTTCCCGGCCCTGCTGCAGG
GAGCTCAAAATGGAGGACGCGGCGCTCGGGAGAGCGGGCGGGTGAGTCACCCACACAAAGGAAAAGGGCC
TTTCCGTCCTCAGCCGTCGCTTCATGTGACTCCACGGAGTACCGGGCGCCGTCCAGGCACCTCGATTAGT
TCTCGAGCTTTTGGAGTACGTCGTCTTTAGGTTGGGGGGAGGGGTTTTATGCGATGGAGTTTCCCCACAC
TGAGTGGGTGGAGACTGAAGTTAGGCCAGCTTGGCACTTGATGTAATTCTCCTTGGAATTTGCCCTTTTT
GAGTTTGGATCTTGGTTCATTCTCAAGCCTCAGACAGTGGTTCAAAGTTTTTTTCTTCCATTTCAGGTGT
CGTGACGTACGGCCACCATGACCGAGTACAAGCCCACGGTGCGCCTCGCCACCCGCGACGACGTCCCCAG
GGCCGTACGCACCCTCGCCGCCGCGTTCGCCGACTACCCCGCCACGCGCCACACCGTCGATCCGGACCGC
CACATCGAGCGGGTCACCGAGCTGCAAGAACTCTTCCTCACGCGCGTCGGGCTCGACATCGGCAAGGTGT
GGGTCGCGGACGACGGCGCCGCCGTGGCGGTCTGGACCACGCCGGAGAGCGTCGAAGCGGGGGCGGTGTT
CGCCGAGATCGGCCCGCGCATGGCCGAGTTGAGCGGTTCCCGGCTGGCCGCGCAGCAACAGATGGAAGGC
CTCCTGGCGCCGCACCGGCCCAAGGAGCCCGCGTGGTTCCTGGCCACCGTCGGAGTCTCGCCCGACCACC
AGGGCAAGGGTCTGGGCAGCGCCGTCGTGCTCCCCGGAGTGGAGGCGGCCGAGCGCGCCGGGGTGCCCGC
CTTCCTGGAGACCTCCGCGCCCCGCAACCTCCCCTTCTACGAGCGGCTCGGCTTCACCGTCACCGCCGAC
GTCGAGGTGCCCGAAGGACCGCGCACCTGGTGCATGACCCGCAAGCCCGGTGCCTGAACGCGTTAAGTCG
ACAATCAACCTCTGGATTACAAAATTTGTGAAAGATTGACTGGTATTCTTAACTATGTTGCTCCTTTTAC
GCTATGTGGATACGCTGCTTTAATGCCTTTGTATCATGCTATTGCTTCCCGTATGGCTTTCATTTTCTCC
TCCTTGTATAAATCCTGGTTGCTGTCTCTTTATGAGGAGTTGTGGCCCGTTGTCAGGCAACGTGGCGTGG
TGTGCACTGTGTTTGCTGACGCAACCCCCACTGGTTGGGGCATTGCCACCACCTGTCAGCTCCTTTCCGG
GACTTTCGCTTTCCCCCTCCCTATTGCCACGGCGGAACTCATCGCCGCCTGCCTTGCCCGCTGCTGGACA
GGGGCTCGGCTGTTGGGCACTGACAATTCCGTGGTGTTGTCGGGGAAATCATCGTCCTTTCCTTGGCTGC
TCGCCTGTGTTGCCACCTGGATTCTGCGCGGGACGTCCTTCTGCTACGTCCCTTCGGCCCTCAATCCAGC
GGACCTTCCTTCCCGCGGCCTGCTGCCGGCTCTGCGGCCTCTTCCGCGTCTTCGCCTTCGCCCTCAGACG
AGTCGGATCTCCCTTTGGGCCGCCTCCCCGCGTCGACTTTAAGACCAATGACTTACAAGGCAGCTGTAGA
TCTTAGCCACTTTTTAAAAGAAAAGGGGGGACTGGAAGGGCTAATTCACTCCCAACGAAGACAAGATCTG
CTTTTTGCTTGTACTGGGTCTCTCTGGTTAGACCAGATCTGAGCCTGGGAGCTCTCTGGCTAACTAGGGA
ACCCACTGCTTAAGCCTCAATAAAGCTTGCCTTGAGTGCTTCAAGTAGTGTGTGCCCGTCTGTTGTGTGA
CTCTGGTAACTAGAGATCCCTCAGACCCTTTTAGTCAGTGTGGAAAATCTCTAGCAGTACGTATAGTAGT
TCATGTCATCTTATTATTCAGTATTTATAACTTGCAAAGAAATGAATATCAGAGAGTGAGAGGAACTTGT
TTATTGCAGCTTATAATGGTTACAAATAAAGCAATAGCATCACAAATTTCACAAATAAAGCATTTTTTTC
ACTGCATTCTAGTTGTGGTTTGTCCAAACTCATCAATGTATCTTATCATGTCTGGCTCTAGCTATCCCGC
CCCTAACTCCGCCCATCCCGCCCCTAACTCCGCCCAGTTCCGCCCATTCTCCGCCCCATGGCTGACTAAT
TTTTTTTATTTATGCAGAGGCCGAGGCCGCCTCGGCCTCTGAGCTATTCCAGAAGTAGTGAGGAGGCTTT
TTTGGAGGCCTAGGGACGTACCCAATTCGCCCTATAGTGAGTCGTATTACGCGCGCTCACTGGCCGTCGT
TTTACAACGTCGTGACTGGGAAAACCCTGGCGTTACCCAACTTAATCGCCTTGCAGCACATCCCCCTTTC
GCCAGCTGGCGTAATAGCGAAGAGGCCCGCACCGATCGCCCTTCCCAACAGTTGCGCAGCCTGAATGGCG
AATGGG
[124 nt withheld, positions 3367-3490]
C
[91 nt withheld, positions 3492-3582]
A
[49 nt withheld, positions 3584-3632]
CCTTTGACGTTGGAGTCCACGTTCTTT
[37 nt withheld, positions 3660-3696]
ACCCTATCTCGGTCTATTCTTTTGATTTATAAGGGATTTTGCCGATTTCGGCCTATTGGTTAAAAAATGA
GCTGATTTAACAAAAATTTAACGCGAATTTTAACAAAATATTAACGCTTACAATTTAGGTGGCACTTTTC
GGGGAAATGTGCGCGGAACCCCTATTTGTTTATTTTTCTAAATACATTCAAATATGTATCCGCTCATGAG
ACAATAACCCTGATAAATGCTTCAATAATATTGAAAAAGGAAGAGTATGAGTATTCAACATTTCCGTGTC
GCCCTTATTCCCTTTTTTGCGGCATTTTGCCTTCCTGTTTTTGCTCACCCAGAAACGCTGGTGAAAGTAA
AAGATGCTGAAGATCAGTTGGGTGCACGAGTGGGTTACATCGAACTGGATCTCAACAGCGGTAAGATCCT
TGAGAGTTTTCGCCCCGAAGAACGTTTTCCAATGATGAGCACTTTTAAAGTTCTGCTATGTGGCGCGGTA
TTATCCCGTATTGACGCCGGGCAAGAGCAACTCGGTCGCCGCATACACTATTCTCAGAATGACTTGGTTG
AGTACTCACCAGTCACAGAAAAGCATCTTACGGATGGCATGACAGTAAGAGAATTATGCAGTGCTGCCAT
AACCATGAGTGATAACACTGCGGCCAACTTACTTCTGACAACGATCGGAGGACCGAAGGAGCTAACCGCT
TTTTTGCACAACATGGGGGATCATGTAACTCGCCTTGATCGTTGGGAACCGGAGCTGAATGAAGCCATAC
CAAACGACGAGCGTGACACCACGATGCCTGTAGCAATGGCAACAACGTTGCGCAAACTATTAACTGGCGA
ACTACTTACTCTAGCTTCCCGGCAACAATTAATAGACTGGATGGAGGCGGATAAAGTTGCAGGACCACTT
CTGCGCTCGGCCCTTCCGGCTGGCTGGTTTATTGCTGATAAATCTGGAGCCGGTGAGCGTGGGTCTCGCG
GTATCATTGCAGCACTGGGGCCAGATGGTAAGCCCTCCCGTATCGTAGTTATCTACACGACGGGGAGTCA
GGCAACTATGGATGAACGAAATAGACAGATCGCTGAGATAGGTGCCTCACTGATTAAGCATTGGTAACTG
TCAGACCAAGTTTACTCATATATACTTTAGATTGATTTAAAACTTCATTTTTAATTTAAAAGGATCTAGG
TGAAGATCCTTTTTGATAATCTCATGACCAAAATCCCTTAACGTGAGTTTTCGTTCCACTGAGCGTCAGA
CCCCGTAGAAAAGATCAAAGGATCTTCTTGAGATCCTTTTTTTCTGCGCGTAATCTGCTGCTTGCAAACA
AAAAAACCACCGCTACCAGCGGTGGTTTGTTTGCCGGATCAAGAGCTACCAACTCTTTTTCCGAAGGTAA
CTGGCTTCAGCAGAGCGCAGATACCAAATACTGTTCTTCTAGTGTAGCCGTAGTTAGGCCACCACTTCAA
GAACTCTGTAGCACCGCCTACATACCTCGCTCTGCTAATCCTGTTACCAGTGGCTGCTGCCAGTGGCGAT
AAGTCGTGTCTTACCGGGTTGGACTCAAGACGATAGTTACCGGATAAGGCGCAGCGGTCGGGCTGAACGG
GGGGTTCGTGCACACAGCCCAGCTTGGAGCGAACGACCTACACCGAACTGAGATACCTACAGCGTGAGCT
ATGAGAAAGCGCCACGCTTCCCGAAGGGAGAAAGGCGGACAGGTATCCGGTAAGCGGCAGGGTCGGAACA
GGAGAGCGCACGAGGGAGCTTCCAGGGGGAAACGCCTGGTATCTTTATAGTCCTGTCGGGTTTCGCCACC
TCTGACTTGAGCGTCGATTTTTGTGATGCTCGTCAGGGGGGCGGAGCCTATGGAAAAACGCCAGCAACGC
GGCCTTTTTACGGTTCCTGGCCTTTTGCTGGCCTTTTGCTCACATGTTCTTTCCTGCGTTATCCCCTGAT
TCTGTGGATAACCGTATTACCGCCTTTGAGTGAGCTGATACCGCTCGCCGCAGCCGAACGACCGAGCGCA
GCGAGTCAGTGAGCGAGGAAGCGGAAGAGCGCCCAATACGCAAACCGCCTCTCCCCGCGCGTTGGCCGAT
TCATTAATGCAGCTGGCACGACAGGTTTCCCGACTGGAAAGCGGGCAGTGAGCGCAACGCAATTAATGTG
AGTTAGCTCACTCATTAGGCACCCCAGGCTTTACACTTTATGCTTCCGGCTCGTATGTTGTGTGGAATTG
TGAGCGGATAACAATTTCACACAGGAAACAGCTATGACCATGATTACGCCAAGCGCGCAATTAACCCTCA
CTAAAGGGAACAAAAGCTGGAGCTGCAAGCTTAATGTAGTCTTATGCAATACTCTTGTAGTCTTGCAACA
TGGTAACGATGAGTTAGCAACATGCCTTACAAGGAGAGAAAAAGCACCGTGCATGCCGATTGGTGGAAGT
AAGGTGGTACGATCGTGCCTTATTAGGAAGGCAACAGACGGGTCTGACATGGATTGGACGAACCACTGAA
TTGCCGCATTGCAGAGATATTGTATTTAAGTGCCTAGCTCGATACATAAACGGGTCTCTCTGGTTAGACC
AGATCTGAGCCTGGGAGCTCTCTGGCTAACTAGGGAACCCACTGCTTAAGCCTCAATAAAGCTTGCCTTG
AGTGCTTCAAGTAGTGTGTGCCCGTCTGTTGTGTGACTCTGGTAACTAGAGATCCCTCAGACCCTTTTAG
TCAGTGTGGAAAATCTCTAGCAGTGGCGCCCGAACAGGGACTTGAAAGCGAAAGGGAAACCAGAGGAGCT
CTCTCGACGCAGGACTCGGCTTGCTGAAGCGCGCACGGCAAGAGGCGAGGGGCGGCGACTGGTGAGTACG
CCAAAAATTTTGACTAGCGGAGGCTAGAAGGAGAGAGATGGGTGCGAGAGCGTCAGTATTAAGCGGGGGA
GAATTAGATCGCGATGGGAAAAAATTCGGTTAAGGCCAGGGGGAAAGAAAAAATATAAATTAAAACATAT
AGTATGGGCAAGCAGGGAGCTAGAACGATTCGCAGTTAATCCTGGCCTGTTAGAAACATCAGAAGGCTGT
AGACAAATACTGGGACAGCTACAACCATCCCTTCAGACAGGATCAGAAGAACTTAGATCATTATATAATA
CAGTAGCAACCCTCTATTGTGTGCATCAAAGGATAGAGATAAAAGACACCAAGGAAGCTTTAGACAAGAT
AGAGGAAGAGCAAAACAAAAGTAAGACCACCGCACAGCAAGCGGCCGCTGATCTTCAGACCTGGAGGAGG
AGATATGAGGGACAATTGGAGAAGTGAATTATATAAATATAAAGTAGTAAAAATTGAACCATTAGGAGTA
GCACCCACCAAGGCAAAGAGAAGAGTGGTGCAGAGAGAAAAAAGAGCAGTGGGAATAGGAGCTTTGTTCC
TTGGGTTCTTGGGAGCAGCAGGAAGCACTATGGGCGCAGCGTCAATGACGCTGACGGTACAGGCCAGACA
ATTATTGTCTGGTATAGTGCAGCAGCAGAACAATTTGCTGAGGGCTATTGAGGCGCAACAGCATCTGTTG
CAACTCACAGTCTGGGGCATCAAGCAGCTCCAGGCAAGAATCCTGGCTGTGGAAAGATACCTAAAGGATC
AACAGCTCCTGGGGATTTGGGGTTGCTCTGGAAAACTCATTTGCACCACTGCTGTGCCTTGGAATGCTAG
TTGGAGTAATAAATCTCTGGAACAGATTTGGAATCACACGACCTGGATGGAGTGGGACAGAGAAATTAAC
AATTACACAAGCTTAATACACTCCTTAATTGAAGAATCGCAAAACCAGCAAGAAAAGAATGAACAAGAAT
TATTGGAATTAGATAAATGGGCAAGTTTGTGGAATTGGTTTAACATAACAAATTGGCTGTGGTATATAAA
ATTATTCATAATGATAGTAGGAGGCTTGGTAGGTTTAAGAATAGTTTTTGCTGTACTTTCTATAGTGAAT
AGAGTTAGGCAGGGATATTCACCATTATCGTTTCAGACCCACCTCCCAACCCCGAGGGGACCCAGAGAGG
GCCTATTTCCCATGATTCCTTCATATTTGCATATACGATACAAGGCTGTTAGAGAGATAATTAGAATTAA
TTTGACTGTAAACACAAAGATATTAGTACAAAATACGTGACGTAGAAAGTAATAATTTCTTGGGTAGTTT
GCAGTTTTAAAATTATGTTTTAAAATGGACTATCATATGCTTACCGTAACTTGAAAGTATTTCGATTTCT
TGGCTTTATATATCTTGTGGAAAGGACGAAACACCGTTTGATACGTCCCTGCAGGTGTTTTAGAGCTAGA
AATAGCAAGTTAAAATAAGGCTAGTCCGTTATCAACTTGAAAAAGTGGCACCGAGTCGGTGCTTTTTTAA
GCTTGGCGTAACTAGATCTTGAGACAAATGGCAGTATTCATCCACAATTTTAAAAGAAAAGGGGGGATTG
GGGGGTACAGTGCAGGGGAAAGAATAGTAGACATAATAGCAACAGACATACAAACTAAAGAATTACAAAA
ACAAATTACAAAAATTCAAAATTTTCGGGTTTATTACAGGGACAGCAGAGATCCACTTTGGCGCCGGCTC
GAGGGGG
