>Addgene plasmid #77746 | PRKAG1 gRNA (BRDN0001149526) | depositor partial sequence | sequence record 145206 | Target Sequence
TTTGATACGTCCCTGCAGGT
