>Addgene plasmid #77746 | PRKAG1 gRNA (BRDN0001149526) | addgene partial sequence | sequence record 188345 | hU6-F
AGAAAGTAATAATTTCTTGGGTAGTTTGCAGTTTTAAAATTATGTTTTAAAATGGACTATCATATGCTTA
CCGTAACTTGAAAGTATTTCGATTTCTTGGCTTTATATATCTTGTGGAAAGGACGAAACACCGTTTGATA
CGTCCCTGCAGGTGTTTTAGAGCTAGAAATAGCAAGTTAAAATAAGGCTAGTCCGTTATCAACTTGAAAA
AGTGGCACCGAGTCGGTGCTTTTTTAAGCTTGGCGTAACTAGATCTTGAGACAAATGGCAGTATTCATCC
ACAATTTTAAAAGAAAAGGGGGGATTGGGGGGTACAGTGCAGGGGAAAGAATAGTAGACATAATAGCAAC
AGACATACAAACTAAAGAATTACAAAAACAAATTACAAAAATTCAAAATTTTCGGGTTTATTACAGGGAC
AGCAGAGATCCACTTTGGCGCCGGCTCGAGGGGGCCCGGGTGCAAAGATGGATAAAGTTTTAAACAGAGA
GGAATCTTTGCAGCTAATGGACCTTCTAGGTCTTGAAAGGAGTGGGAATTGGCTCCGGTGCCCGTCAGTG
GGCAGAGCGC
